>Addgene plasmid #117391 | pTn7xTS-dTomato | addgene full sequence | sequence record 230519 | Addgene NGS Result
GGGGTCTGACGCTCAGTGGAACGAAAACTCACGTTAAGGGATTTTGGTCATGTACTATCAACAGGTTGAA
CTGCCCATGTTCTTTCCTGCGTTATCAGAGCTTATCGGCCAGCCTCGCAGAGCAGGATTCCCGTTGAGCA
CCGCCAGGTGCGAATAAGGGACAGTGAAGAAGGAACACCCGCTCGCGGGTGGGCCTACTTCACCTATCCT
GCCCGGCTGACGCCGTTGGATACACCAAGGAAAGTCTACACGAACCCTTTGGCAAAATCCTGTATATCGT
GCGAAAAAGGATGGATATACCGAAAAAATCGCTATAATGACCCCGAAGCAGGGTTATGCAGCGGAAAGTA
TACCTTAAGGAATCCCCTGATACCGCTCGCCGCAGCCGAACGACCGAGCGCAGCGGGTCAGTGAGCGAGG
AAGCGGAAGAGCGCCCAATACGCAAACCGCCTCTCCCCGCGCGTTGGCCGATTCATTAATGCAGCGCCCA
AACATAACAGGAAGAAAAATGCCCCGCTGTGGGCGGACAAAATAGTTGGGAACTGGGAGGGGTGGAAATG
GAGTTTTTAAGGATTATTTAGGGAAGAGTGACAAAATAGATGGGAACTGGGTGTAGCGTCGTAAGCTAAT
ACGAAAATTAAAAATGACAAAATAGTTTGGAACTAGATTTCACTTATCTGGTTGGCCTGCAAGGCCTTCG
CGAGGTACCGGGCCCAAGCTTCTCGAGGAATTCCTGCAGCCCCTAGGCCGAGAAAAAAAAGCCCGCTCAT
TAGGCGGGCTAGCTCATTATTTGTAGAGCTCATCCATGCCATGTGTAATCCCAGCAGCAGTTACAAACTC
AAGAAGGACCATGTGGTCACGCTTTTCGTTGGGATCTTTCGAAAGGGCAGATTGTGTCGACCAGCTATCG
ATCCATGGGGCCCGCGGCCGCTTACTTGTACAGCTCGTCCATGCCGTACAGGAACAGGTGGTGGCGGCCC
TCGGAGCGCTCGTACTGTTCCACGATGGTGTAGTCCTCGTTGTGGGAGGTGATGTCCAGCTTGGTGTCCA
CGTAGTAGTAGCCGGGCAGTTGCACGGGCTTCTTGGCCATGTAGATGGTCTTGAACTCCACCAGGTAGTG
GCCGCCGTCCTTCAGCTTCAGGGCCTGGTGGATCTCGCCCTTCAGCACGCCGTCGCGGGGGTACAGGCGC
TCGGTGGAGGCCTCCCAGCCCATGGTCTTCTTCTGCATTACGGGGCCGTCGGGGGGGAAGTTGGTGCCGC
GCATCTTCACCTTGTAGATCAGCGTGCCGTCCTGCAGGGAGGAGTCCTGGGTCACGGTCACCAGACCGCC
GTCCTCGAAGTTCATCACGCGCTCCCACTTGAAGCCCTCGGGGAAGGACAGCTTCTTGTAATCGGGGATG
TCGGCGGGGTGCTTCACGTACGCCTTGGAGCCGTACATGAACTGGGGGGACAGGATGTCCCAGGCGAAGG
GCAGGGGGCCGCCCTTGGTCACCTTCAGCTTGGCGGTCTGGGTGCCCTCGTAGGGGCGGCCCTCGCCCTC
GCCCTCGATCTCGAACTCGTGGCCGTTCATGGAGCCCTCCATGCGCACCTTGAAGCGCATGAACTCTTTG
ATGACCTCCTCGCCCTTGCTCACCATATGTATATCTCCTTCTTAAAGTTAAACAAAATTATTTCTAGGGA
TCCTCCACACATTATACGAGCCGATGATTAATTGTCAAGAATTGGGGGATCCACTAGTGAGCTCCGAATT
AGCTTCAAAAGCGCTCTGAAGTTCCTATACTTTCTAGAGAATAGGAACTTCGGAATAGGAACTTCAAGAT
CCCCTGATTCCCTTTGTCAACAGCAATGGATCGAATTGACATAAGCCTGTTCGGTTCGTAAACTGTAATG
CAAGTAGCGTATGCGCTCACGCAACTGGTCCAGAACCTTGACCGAACGCAGCGGTGGTAACGGCGCAGTG
GCGGTTTTCATGGCTTGTTATGACTGTTTTTTTGTACAGTCTATGCCTCGGGCATCCAAGCAGCAAGCGC
GTTACGCCGTGGGTCGATGTTTGATGTTATGGAGCAGCAACGATGTTACGCAGCAGCAACGATGTTACGC
AGCAGGGCAGTCGCCCTAAAACAAAGTTAGGTGGCTCAAGTATGGGCATCATTCGCACATGTAGGCTCGG
CCCTGACCAAGTCAAATCCATGCGGGCTGCTCTTGATCTTTTCGGTCGTGAGTTCGGAGACGTAGCCACC
TACTCCCAACATCAGCCGGACTCCGATTACCTCGGGAACTTGCTCCGTAGTAAGACATTCATCGCGCTTG
CTGCCTTCGACCAAGAAGCGGTTGTTGGCGCTCTCGCGGCTTACGTTCTGCCCAAGTTTGAGCAGCCGCG
TAGTGAGATCTATATCTATGATCTCGCAGTCTCCGGCGAGCACCGGAGGCAGGGCATTGCCACCGCGCTC
ATCAATCTCCTCAAGCATGAGGCCAACGCGCTTGGTGCTTATGTGATCTACGTGCAAGCAGATTACGGTG
ACGATCCCGCAGTGGCTCTCTATACAAAGTTGGGCATACGGGAAGAAGTGATGCACTTTGATATCGACCC
AAGTACCGCCACCTAACAATTCGTTCAAGCCGAGATCGGCTTCCCGGCCGCGGAGTTGTTCGGTAAATTG
TCACAACGCCGCGGCCAATTCGATCTAGAATTCCATTGAGTAAGTTTTTAAGCACATCAGCTTCAAAAGC
GCTCTGAAGTTCCTATACTTTCTAGAGAATAGGAACTTCGGAATAGGTACTTCAAGATCCCCAATTCGAT
CGTCATGCATGATATCGTCCGGGCCGCAAGCTCCTAGCGGCGGATTTGTCCTACTCAGGAGAGCGTTCAC
CGACAAACAACAGATAAAACGAAAGGCCCAGTCTTTCGACTGAGCCTTTCGTTTTATTTGATGCCTCAAG
CTAGAGAGTCATTACCCCAGGCGTTTAAGGGCACCAATAACTGCCTTAAAAAAATTACGCCCCGCCCTGC
CACTCATCGCAGTCTAGCTTGGATTCTCACCAATAAAAAACGCCCGGCGGCAACCGAGCGTTCTGAACAA
ATCCAGATGGAGTTCTGAGGTCATTACTGGATCTATCAACAGGAGTCCAAGCTCAGCTAATTAAGCTAGC
TTATCGATACCGTCGACCTCGAACCCCACGCCCCTCTTTAATACGACGGGCAATTTGCACTTCAGAAAAT
GAAGAGTTTGCTTTAGCCATAACAAAAGTCCAGTATGCTTTTTCACAGCATAACTGGACTGATTTCAGTT
TACAACTATTCTGTCTAGTTTAAGACTTTATTGTCATAGTTTAGATCTATTTTGTTCAGTTTAAGACTTT
ATTGTCCGCCTACACCCGCTTACGCAGGGCATCCATTTATTACTCAACCGTAACCGATTTTGCCAGGTTA
CGCGGCTGGTCCTCTAGCTGGCGTAATAGCGAAGAGGCCCGCACCGATCGCCCTTCCCAACAGTTGCGCA
GCCTGAATGGCGAATGGCGCCTGATGCGGTATTTTCTCCTTACGCATCTGTGCGGTATTTCACACCGCAT
ATGGTGCACTCTCAGTACAATCTGCTCTGATGCCGCATAGTTAAGCCAGCCCCGACACCCGCCAACACCC
GCTGACGCGCCCTGACGGGCTTGTCTGCTCCCGGCATCCGCTTACAGACAAGCTGTGACCGTCTCCGGGA
GCTGCATGTGTCAGAGGTTTTCACCGTCATCACCGAAACGCGCGAGACGAAAGGGCCTCGTGATACGCCT
ATTTTTATAGGTTAATGTCATGATAATAATGGTTTCTTAGACGTCAGGTGGCACTTTTCGGGGAAATGTA
CGCGGAACCCCTATTTGTTTATTTTTCTAAATACATTCAAATATGTATCCGCTCATGAGACAATAACCCT
GATAAATGCTTCAATAATATTGAAAAAGGAAGAGTATGAGTATTCAACATTTCCGTGTCGCCCTTATTCC
CTTTTTTGCGGCATTTTGCCTTCCTGTTTTTGCTCACCCAGAAACGCTGGTGAAAGTAAAAGATGCTGAA
GATCAGTTGGGTGCACGAGTGGGTTACATCGAACTGGATCTCAACAGCGGTAAGATCCTTGAGAGTTTTC
GCCCCGAAGAACGTTTTCCAATGATGAGCACTTTTAAAGTTCTGCTATGTGGCGCGGTATTATCCCGTAT
TGACGCCGGGCAAGAGCAACTCGGTCGCCGCATACACTATTCTCAGAATGACTTGGTTGAGTACTCACCA
GTCACAGAAAAGCATCTTACGGATGGCATGACAGTAAGAGAATTATGCAGTGCTGCCATAACCATGAGTG
ATAACACTGCGGCCAACTTACTTCTGACAACGATCGGAGGACCGAAGGAGCTAACCGCTTTTTTGCACAA
CATGGGGGATCATGTAACTCGCCTTGATCGTTGGGAACCGGAGCTGAATGAAGCCATACCAAACGACGAG
CGTGACACCACGATGCCTGTAGCAATGGCAACAACGTTGCGCAAACTATTAACTGGCGAACTACTTACTC
TAGCTTCCCGGCAACAATTAATAGACTGGATGGAGGCGGATAAAGTTGCAGGACCACTTCTGCGCTCGGC
CCTTCCGGCTGGCTGGTTTATTGCTGATAAATCTGGAGCCGGTGAGCGTGGGTCTCGCGGTATCATTGCA
GCACTGGGGCCAGATGGTAAGCCCTCCCGTATCGTAGTTATCTACACGACGGGGAGTCAGGCAACTATGG
ATGAACGAAATAGACAGATCGCTGAGATAGGTGCCTCACTGATTAAGCATTGGTAACTGTCAGACCAAGT
TTACTCATATATACTTTAGATTGATTTAAAACTTCATTTTTAATTTAAAAGGATCTAGGTGAAGATCCTT
TTTGATAATCTCATGACCAAAATCCCTTAACGTGAGTTTTCGTTCCACTGAGCGTCAGACCCCGTAGAAA
AGATCAAAGGATCTTCTTGAGATCCTTTTTTTCTGCGCGTAATCTGCTGCTTGCAAACAAAAAAACCACC
GCTACCAGCGGTGGTTTGTTTGCCGGATCAAGAGCTACCAACTCTTTTTCCGAAGGTAACTGGCTTCAGC
AGAGCGCAGATACCAAATACTGTTCTTCTAGTGTAGCCGTAGTTAGGCCACCACTTCAAGAACTCTGTAG
CACCGCCTACATACCTCGCTCTGCTAATCCTGTTACCAGCCGGTTGTCAGCCGTTAAGTGTTCCTGTGTC
ACTCAAAATTGCTTTGAGAGGCTCTAAGGGCTTCTCAGTGCGTTACATCCCTGGCTTGTTGTCCACAACC
GTTAAACCTTAAAAGCTTTAAAAGCCTTATATATTCTTTTTTTTCTTACATGGGTATGGACAGTTTTCCC
TTTGATATGTAACGGTGAACAGTTGTTCTACTTTTGTTTGTTAGTCTTGATGCTTCACTGATAGATACAA
GAGCCATAAGAACCTCAGATCCTTCCGTATTTAGCCAGTATGTTCTCTAGTGTGGTTCGTTGTTTTTGCG
TGAGCCATGAGAACGAACCATTGAGATCATACTTACTTTGCATGTCACTCAAAAATTTTGCCTCAAAACT
GGTGAGCTGAATTTTTGCAGTTAAAGCATCGTGTAGTGTTTTTCTTAGTCCGTTATGTAGGTAGGAATCT
GATGTAATGGTTGTTGGTATTTTGTCACCATTCATTTTTATCTGGTTGTTCTCAAGTTCGGTTACGAGAT
CCATTTGTCTATCTAGTTCAACTTGGAAAATCAACGTATCAGTCGGGCGGCCTCGCTTATCAACCACCAA
TTTCATATTGCTGTAAGTGTTTAAATCTTTACTTATTGGTTTCAAAACCCATTGGTTAAGCCTTTTAAAC
TCATGGTAGTTATTTTCAAGCATTAACATGAACTTAAATTCATCAAGGCTAATCTCTATATTTGCCTTGT
GAGTTTTCTTTTGTGTTAGTTCTTTTAATAACCACTCATAAATCCTCATAGAGTATTTGTTTTCAAAAGA
CTTAACATGTTCCAGATTATATTTTATGAATTTTTTTAACTGGAAAAGATAAGGCAATATCTCTTCACTA
AAAACTAATTCTAATTTTTCGCTTGAGAACTTGGCATAGTTTGTCCACTGGAAAATCTCAAAGCCTTTAA
CCAAAGGATTCCTGATTTCCACAGTTCTCGTCATCAGCTCTCTGGTTGCTTTAGCTAATACACCATAAGC
ATTTTCCCTACTGATGTTCATCATCTGAACGTATTGGTTATAAGTGAACGATACCGTCCGTTCTTTCCTT
GTAGGGTTTTCAATCGTGGGGTTGAGTAGTGCCACACAGCATAAAATTAGCTTGGTTTCATGCTCCGTTA
AGTCATAGCGACTAATCGCTAGTTCATTTGCTTTGAAAACAACTAATTCAGACATACATCTCAATTGGTC
TAGGTGATTTTAATCACTATACCAATTGAGATGGGCTAGTCAATGATAATTACTAGTCCTTTTCCTTTGA
GTTGTGGGTATCTGTAAATTCTGCTAGACCTTTGCTGGAAAACTTGTAAATTCTGCTAGACCCTCTGTAA
ATTCCGCTAGACCTTTGTGTGTTTTTTTTGTTTATATTCAAGTGGTTATAATTTATAGAATAAAGAAAGA
ATAAAAAAAGATAAAAAGAATAGATCCCAGCCCTGTGTATAACTCACTACTTTAGTCAGTTCCGCAGTAT
TACAAAAGGATGTCGCAAACGCTGTTTGCTCCTCTACAAAACAGACCTTAAAACCCTAAAGGCTTAAGTA
GCACCCTCGCAAGCTCGGTTGCGGCCGCAATCGGGCAAATCGCTGAATATTCCTTTTGTCTCCGACCATC
AGGCACCTGAGTCGCTGTCTTTTTCGTGACATTCAGTTCGCTGCGCTCACGGCTCTGGCAGTGAATGGGG
GTAAATGGCACTACAGGCGCCTTTTATGGATTCATGCAAGGAAACTACCCATAATACAAGAAAAGCCCGT
CACGGGCTTCTCAGGGCGTTTTATGGCGGGTCTGCTATGTGGTGCTATCTGACTTTTTGCTGTTCAGCAG
TTCCTGCCCTCTGATTTTCCAGTCTGACCACTTCGGATTATCCCGTGACAGGTCATTCAGACTGGCTAAT
GCACCCAGTAAGGCAGCGGTATCATCAAC
Features (pLannotate 1.2.2; 26 found; start..end, strand, type, name):
     52..74      -  rep_origin     R6K γ ori (fragment): γ replication origin from E. coli plasmid R6K; requires the R6K initiator protein pi for replication
    106..214     -  oriT           oriT: incP origin of transfer
    431..485     +  CDS            lacI (fragment): lac repressor; lacI; The lac repressor binds to the lac operator to inhibit transcription in E. coli. This inhibition can be relieved by adding lactose or isopropyl-β-D-thiogalactopyranoside (IPTG).
    518..683     +  mobile_element Tn7L: mini-Tn7 element (left end of the Tn7 transposon) Tn7
    787..901     -  CDS            GFPuv (fragment): GFP variant optimized for excitation by UV light
    935..1636    -  CDS            dTomato: dTomato is a basic (constitutively fluorescent) orange fluorescent protein published in 2004, derived from Discosoma sp.. It is reported to be a somewhat slowly-maturing dimer with low acid sensitivity.
   1644..1666    -  RBS            RBS: efficient ribosome binding site from bacteriophage T7 gene 10 (Olins and Rangwala, 1989)
   1690..1718    -  promoter       tac promoter: strong E. coli promoter; hybrid between the trp and lac UV5 promoters
   1768..1815    -  protein_bind   FRT: FLP-mediated recombination occurs in the 8-bp core sequence TCTAGAAA (Turan and Bode, 2011). FLP recombinase from the Saccharomyces cerevisiae 2μ plasmid
   1856..1884    +  promoter       Pc promoter: intI1 (promoter lies within the coding sequence); class 1 integron promoter
   2073..2606    +  CDS            GmR: gentamycin acetyltransferase; aacC1; confers resistance to gentamycin
   2736..2769    -  protein_bind   FRT (minimal): supports FLP-mediated excision but not integration (Turan and Bode, 2011) FLP recombinase from the Saccharomyces cerevisiae 2μ plasmid
   2844..2930    -  terminator     rrnB T1 terminator: Escherichia coli rrnB; transcription terminator T1 from the E. coli rrnB gene
   2994..3023    -  CDS            CmR (fragment): chloramphenicol acetyltransferase confers resistance to chloramphenicol
   3033..3127    -  terminator     lambda t0 terminator: transcription terminator from phage lambda
   3148..3172    +  misc_feature   MCS (fragment): pBluescript multiple cloning site
   3176..3370    +  mobile_element Tn7R (fragment): mini-Tn7 element (right end of the Tn7 transposon) Tn7
   3446..3514    +  CDS            lacZα (fragment): LacZα fragment of β-galactosidase; lacZ fragment
   3520..3619    -  misc_feature   bom (fragment): basis of mobility region from pBR322
   3721..3756    -  CDS            rop (fragment): Rop protein, which maintains plasmids at low copy number; rop
   3851..3955    +  promoter       AmpR promoter: bla
   3956..4816    +  CDS            AmpR: β-lactamase; bla; confers resistance to ampicillin, carbenicillin, and related antibiotics
   4987..5219    +  rep_origin     ori (fragment): high-copy-number ColE1/pMB1/pBR322/pUC origin of replication
   5225..5368    -  rep_origin     R6K γ ori (fragment): γ replication origin from E. coli plasmid R6K; requires the R6K initiator protein pi for replication
   5475..6425    -  CDS            Rep101(Ts): temperature-sensitive version of the RepA protein needed for replication with the pSC101 origin (Armstrong et al., 1984); rep101 encoding an A56V mutation
   6473..6695    -  rep_origin     pSC101 ori: low-copy replication origin that requires the Rep101 protein
