[The description below was written by a language model from this plasmid's Addgene catalogue record and pLannotate feature annotations shown in this document.]
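Description:
pTn7xTS-dTomato is a bacterial Tn7 tagging vector built on the pUC18R6K backbone, designed to place a fluorescent marker into the chromosome of Proteobacteria. The backbone was modified by blunt-ligating the temperature-sensitive pSC101-type replicon (ori101 with the Rep101(Ts) initiator) into the R6K γ origin. This insertion disrupts R6K replication, which is consistent with the feature table showing the R6K origin only as split fragments flanking the pSC101 ori and Rep101(Ts) coding sequence. The plasmid is therefore maintained at low copy at a permissive temperature and can be lost at elevated temperature, a property useful for curing the delivery vector after transposition. An incP oriT allows conjugative transfer into recipient strains. Outside the transposon, an AmpR (β-lactamase) cassette provides selection in E. coli. Only a partial ColE1/pUC origin fragment is annotated.

The payload lies between the Tn7L and Tn7R ends, which define the mini-Tn7 element that is mobilised into the host genome. No Tn7 transposase genes appear in the feature table, so transposase is presumably supplied from another source, although the record does not say how. Within the transposon, dTomato, an orange-red dimeric fluorescent protein derived from Discosoma, is driven by the strong hybrid tac promoter with a phage T7 gene 10 ribosome binding site. Only a short lacI fragment is annotated, so no intact repressor gene is evident on the plasmid. A gentamicin acetyltransferase gene expressed from the class 1 integron Pc promoter selects for insertions. It is flanked by FRT sites, which should allow FLP-mediated removal of the marker. The rrnB T1 and lambda t0 terminators sit on the Tn7R side of the cargo. The construct is intended for stable, single-copy fluorescent labelling of wild and diverse proteobacterial isolates for comparative studies.
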