Addgene plasmid #117391: pTn7xTS-dTomato
Purpose: Tn7 tagging vector pTn7xTS with dTomato expression scaffold
Depositing lab: Karen Guillemin. Depositing organization: University of Oregon. Publication: Modernized Tools for Streamlined Genetic Manipulation and Comparative Study of Wild and Diverse Proteobacterial Lineages. Wiles TJ, Wall ES, Schlomann BH, Hay EA, Parthasarathy R, Guillemin K. MBio. 2018 Oct 9;9(5). pii: mBio.01877-18. doi: 10.1128/mBio.01877-18. PubMed 30301859.
Backbone
  Vector backbone: pUC18R6K
  Modifications to backbone: The temperature-sensitive origin of replication ori101/repA101ts was inserted via blunt-ligation into the R6K origin of replication, rendering the R6K ori dysfunctional.
  Vector type: Bacterial Expression, Synthetic Biology
Growth in bacteria
  Bacterial resistance: Ampicillin, 100 μg/mL
  Growth temperature: 30°C
  Growth strain: DH5alpha
  Growth instructions: Also carries a gentamicin selectable marker
  Copy number: Low Copy
Gene/Insert
  Gene/Insert name: dTomato
  Species: Synthetic
  Insert size (bp): 981
  Promoter: Ptac
  Cloning method: Restriction Enzyme; 5′ cloning site SmaI (destroyed during cloning); 3′ cloning site SmaI (destroyed during cloning)
  Sequencing primers: 5′ caaagggaatcaggggatct; 3′ gaggggtggaaatggagttt
Terms and licenses: Academic/Nonprofit Terms; Industry Terms: Not Available to Industry
How to cite: pTn7xTS-dTomato was a gift from Karen Guillemin (Addgene plasmid # 117391 ; http://n2t.net/addgene:117391 ; RRID:Addgene_117391)
